Addgene plasmid #163613: pET28a-His6-OAZ-GSY-SPM-Ctag
Purpose: Expresses truncated human Ornithine Decarboxylase Antizyme fused to SPM in bacterial cells for calcium-induced covalent coupling to Ornithine Decarboxylase.
Depositing lab: Mark Howarth. Depositing organization: University of Oxford. Publication: NeissLock provides an inducible protein anhydride for covalent targeting of endogenous proteins. Scheu AHA, Lim SYT, Metzner FJ, Mohammed S, Howarth M. Nat Commun. 2021 Jan 29;12(1):717. doi: 10.1038/s41467-021-20963-5. PubMed 33514717.
Backbone
  Vector backbone: pET-28a
  Backbone manufacturer: Novagen
  Backbone size w/o insert (bp): 5246
  Total vector size (bp): 6416
  Vector type: Bacterial Expression
Growth in bacteria
  Bacterial resistance: Kanamycin, 50 μg/mL
  Growth temperature: 37°C
  Growth strain: DH5alpha
  Copy number: High Copy
Gene/Insert
  Gene/Insert name: OAZ-GSY-SPM
  Species: Synthetic
  Insert size (bp): 1170
  Promoter: T7
  Tag / fusion protein: His6 (N terminal on backbone); C-tag (C terminal on insert)
  Cloning method: Gibson Cloning
  Sequencing primers: 5′ T7F; 3′ T7R
Terms and licenses: Academic/Nonprofit Terms; Industry Terms: Not Available to Industry
How to cite: pET28a-His6-OAZ-GSY-SPM-Ctag was a gift from Mark Howarth (Addgene plasmid # 163613 ; http://n2t.net/addgene:163613 ; RRID:Addgene_163613)
