[The description below was written by a language model from this plasmid's Addgene catalogue record and the feature table of its GenBank file.]
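Description:
pET28a-His6-OAZ-GSY-SPM-Ctag is a bacterial expression plasmid built on the Novagen pET-28a backbone, about 6.4 kb in total (the catalogue lists 6416 bp and the held sequence record 6412 bp). It is propagated in E. coli through a ColE1/pBR322-type origin and selected with kanamycin via the aph(3')-Ia gene. The backbone also carries the rop gene and bom region from pBR322 and an f1 phage origin. The catalogue calls it high copy, although the annotated rop product is normally associated with reduced copy number.

The roughly 1.2 kb synthetic insert, introduced by Gibson cloning, encodes a truncated human ornithine decarboxylase antizyme (OAZ) joined through a segment named GSY to a module called SPM. It carries an N-terminal His6 tag from the backbone and a C-terminal C-tag, giving affinity handles at both ends. The feature table does not annotate the OAZ, SPM or C-tag regions individually. It does mark a second 6xHis sequence just upstream of the terminator, which is probably the residual pET-28a C-terminal tag, though the record does not say whether it is translated.

Expression is driven by a T7 promoter with an adjacent lac operator and the T7 gene 10 ribosome binding site, and it ends at the T7 terminator. The plasmid-borne lacI supplies repressor, so transcription is IPTG-inducible in hosts that provide T7 RNA polymerase.

According to the record, the purified fusion is used for calcium-induced covalent coupling to ornithine decarboxylase. This is part of the NeissLock approach, in which an inducible protein anhydride allows a binding partner to be covalently attached to an endogenous target protein.
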