LOCUS       Exported 6412 bp ds-DNA circular SYN 13-MAY-2021
DEFINITION  Expresses truncated human Ornithine Decarboxylase Antizyme fused to
            SPM in bacterial cells for calcium-induced covalent coupling to
            Ornithine Decarboxylase..
ACCESSION   .
VERSION     .
KEYWORDS    pET28a-His6-OAZ-GSY-SPM-Ctag
SOURCE      synthetic DNA construct
  ORGANISM  synthetic DNA construct
REFERENCE   1 (bases 1 to 6412)
  AUTHORS   Scheu AHA, Lim SYT, Metzner FJ, Mohammed S, Howarth M.
  TITLE     NeissLock provides an inducible protein anhydride for covalent
            targeting of endogenous proteins.
  JOURNAL   Nat Commun 12, 717 (2021).
REFERENCE   2 (bases 1 to 6412)
  AUTHORS   .
  TITLE     Direct Submission
  JOURNAL   Exported May 13, 2021 from SnapGene Server 1.1.58
            http://www.snapgene.com
FEATURES             Location/Qualifiers
     source          1..6412
                     /organism="synthetic DNA construct"
                     /mol_type="other DNA"
     primer_bind     1..20
                     /label=T7
                     /note="T7 promoter, forward primer"
     promoter        1..19
                     /label=T7 promoter
                     /note="promoter for bacteriophage T7 RNA polymerase"
     protein_bind    20..44
                     /label=lac operator
                     /bound_moiety="lac repressor encoded by lacI"
                     /note="The lac repressor binds to the lac operator to
                     inhibit transcription in E. coli. This inhibition can be
                     relieved by adding lactose or
                     isopropyl-beta-D-thiogalactopyranoside (IPTG)."
     RBS             59..81
                     /note="efficient ribosome binding site from bacteriophage
                     T7 gene 10 (Olins and Rangwala, 1989)"
     CDS             100..117
                     /codon_start=1
                     /product="6xHis affinity tag"
                     /label=6xHis
                     /translation="HHHHHH"
     CDS             1277..1294
                     /codon_start=1
                     /product="6xHis affinity tag"
                     /label=6xHis
                     /translation="HHHHHH"
     primer_bind     complement(1347..1365)
                     /label=T7 Term
                     /note="T7 terminator, reverse primer"
     terminator      1361..1408
                     /label=T7 terminator
                     /note="transcription terminator for bacteriophage T7 RNA
                     polymerase"
     rep_origin      1445..1900
                     /direction=RIGHT
                     /label=f1 ori
                     /note="f1 bacteriophage origin of replication; arrow
                     indicates direction of (+) strand synthesis"
     primer_bind     complement(1532..1551)
                     /label=F1ori-R
                     /note="F1 origin, reverse primer"
     primer_bind     1742..1763
                     /label=F1ori-F
                     /note="F1 origin, forward primer"
     CDS             complement(1992..2807)
                     /codon_start=1
                     /gene="aph(3')-Ia"
                     /product="aminoglycoside phosphotransferase"
                     /label=KanR
                     /note="confers resistance to kanamycin in bacteria or G418
                     (Geneticin(R)) in eukaryotes"
                     /translation="MSHIQRETSCSRPRLNSNMDADLYGYKWARDNVGQSGATIYRLYG
                     KPDAPELFLKHGKGSVANDVTDEMVRLNWLTEFMPLPTIKHFIRTPDDAWLLTTAIPGK
                     TAFQVLEEYPDSGENIVDALAVFLRRLHSIPVCNCPFNSDRVFRLAQAQSRMNNGLVDA
                     SDFDDERNGWPVEQVWKEMHKLLPFSPDSVVTHGDFSLDNLIFDEGKLIGCIDVGRVGI
                     ADRYQDLAILWNCLGEFSPSLQKRLFQKYGIDNPDMNKLQFHLMLDEFF"
     primer_bind     2715..2734
                     /label=Kan-R
                     /note="Kanamycin resistance gene, reverse primer"
     primer_bind     2799..2818
                     /label=pENTR-R
                     /note="pENTR vectors, reverse primer"
     rep_origin      2929..3517
                     /direction=RIGHT
                     /label=ori
                     /note="high-copy-number ColE1/pMB1/pBR322/pUC origin of
                     replication"
     primer_bind     3418..3437
                     /label=pBR322ori-F
                     /note="pBR322 origin, forward primer"
     primer_bind     3671..3688
                     /label=L4440
                     /note="L4440 vector, forward primer"
     misc_feature    3703..3842
                     /label=bom
                     /note="basis of mobility region from pBR322"
     primer_bind     complement(3768..3787)
                     /label=pRS-marker
                     /note="pRS vectors, use to sequence yeast selectable
                     marker"
     primer_bind     3928..3950
                     /label=pGEX 3'
                     /note="pGEX vectors, reverse primer"
     CDS             complement(3944..4135)
                     /codon_start=1
                     /gene="rop"
                     /product="Rop protein, which maintains plasmids at low copy
                     number"
                     /label=rop
                     /translation="MTKQEKTALNMARFIRSQTLTLLEKLNELDADEQADICESLHDHA
                     DELYRSCLARFGDDGENL"
     CDS             complement(4944..6026)
                     /codon_start=1
                     /gene="lacI"
                     /product="lac repressor"
                     /label=lacI
                     /note="The lac repressor binds to the lac operator to
                     inhibit transcription in E. coli. This inhibition can be
                     relieved by adding lactose or
                     isopropyl-beta-D-thiogalactopyranoside (IPTG)."
                     /translation="MKPVTLYDVAEYAGVSYQTVSRVVNQASHVSAKTREKVEAAMAEL
                     NYIPNRVAQQLAGKQSLLIGVATSSLALHAPSQIVAAIKSRADQLGASVVVSMVERSGV
                     EACKAAVHNLLAQRVSGLIINYPLDDQDAIAVEAACTNVPALFLDVSDQTPINSIIFSH
                     EDGTRLGVEHLVALGHQQIALLAGPLSSVSARLRLAGWHKYLTRNQIQPIAEREGDWSA
                     MSGFQQTMQMLNEGIVPTAMLVANDQMALGAMRAITESGLRVGADISVVGYDDTEDSSC
                     YIPPLTTIKQDFRLLGQTSVDRLLQLSQGQAVKGNQLLPVSLVKRKTTLAPNTQTASPR
                     ALADSLMQLARQVSRLESGQ"
     primer_bind     5988..6007
                     /label=LacI-R
                     /note="LacI, reverse primer"
     promoter        complement(6027..6104)
                     /gene="lacI"
                     /label=lacI promoter
     primer_bind     6310..6329
                     /label=pBRrevBam
                     /note="pBR322 vectors, tet region, downstream of BamHI,
                     reverse primer"
ORIGIN
        1 taatacgact cactataggg gaattgtgag cggataacaa ttcccctcta gaaataattt
       61 tgtttaactt taagaaggag atataccatg ggcagcagcc atcatcatca tcatcacttc
      121 tactcggacg atcgtttgaa tgtgaccgaa gagttgacgt ccaacgacaa aacacgtatc
      181 ttgaatgtcc agtcccgtct gactgacgcc aaacgtatta attggcgcac tgtacttagc
      241 ggtggcagtc tttacatcga aatcccaggg ggcgccttgc ctgaaggctc taaagattcg
      301 tttgccgtgt tgttggagtt tgccgaggag cagttacgcg cagatcatgt gttcatctgt
      361 ttccacaaga accgcgaaga tcgtgcagcc cttctgcgta ctttctcctt ccttggcttc
      421 gagatcgtgc gtccagggca tccgctggtg cccaagcgtc ctgacgcttg ttttatggca
      481 tatactttcg aaggctcgta tgatccactg gcattagatc ttgatggcga cggtatcgaa
      541 acggtggcaa cgaaggggtt tgccggctcc ttattcgatc acacaaataa cggaattcgc
      601 acagctactg gatgggtaag tgccgacgac ggcctgttgg tgcgcgacct gaatggcaac
      661 gggattatcg acaatggcgc ggaacttttt ggagataaca cgaaattggc agacgggagt
      721 tttgctaagc acgggtatgc ggcgttggcg gagttggata gtaacggaga caatatcatc
      781 aatgcggcag atgcggcatt ccagactttg cgcgtgtggc aagatctgaa tcaggacggt
      841 atttcccaag ctaatgagct tcgtacattg gaggagcttg gtatccagtc gttagacctg
      901 gcatacaaag atgtcaacaa gaatttaggt aacggtaata ctttagctca gcaaggtagc
      961 tacaccaaaa ccgacggaac cactgcaaaa atgggcgact tgttgctggc agcagataat
     1021 ctgcactcgc gtttcaagga caaagtagaa cttactgcgg aacaggcaaa ggccgcaaat
     1081 ctggccggta ttggtcgttt acgcgactta cgcgaggccg cagctctttc tggagatctg
     1141 gctaatatgt taaaagccta ttcagccgcg gagaccaaag aagcccaatt ggctctgttg
     1201 gataatttga ttcacaaatg ggccgagacg gacgggagcg gtgagccaga ggcttaagct
     1261 tgctaacgca ctcgagcacc accaccacca ccactgagat ccggctgcta acaaagcccg
     1321 aaaggaagct gagttggctg ctgccaccgc tgagcaataa ctagcataac cccttggggc
     1381 ctctaaacgg gtcttgaggg gttttttgct gaaaggagga actatatccg gattggcgaa
     1441 tgggnnnnnn nnnnnnnnnn nnnnnnnnnn nnnnnnnnnn nnnnnnnnnn nnnnnnnnnn
     1501 nnnnnnnnnn nnnnnnnnnn nnnnnnnnnn nnnnnnnnnn nnnnnnnnnn nnnnnnnnnn
     1561 nnnnnnnncn nnnnnnnnnn nnnnnnnnnn nnnnnnnnnn nnnnnnnnnn nnnnnnnnnn
     1621 nnnnnnnnnn nnnnnnnnnn nnnnnnnnnn nnnnnnnnnn annnnnnnnn nnnnnnnnnn
     1681 nnnnnnnnnn nnnnnnnnnn nnnnnnnnnn cctttgacgt tggagtccac gttctttnnn
     1741 nnnnnnnnnn nnnnnnnnnn nnnnnnnnnn nnnnacccta tctcggtcta ttcttttgat
     1801 ttataaggga ttttgccgat ttcggcctat tggttaaaaa atgagctgat ttaacaaaaa
     1861 tttaacgcga attttaacaa aatattaacg cttacaattt aggtggcact tttcggggaa
     1921 atgtgcgcgg aacccctatt tgtttatttt tctaaataca ttcaaatatg tatccgctca
     1981 tgaattaatt cttagaaaaa ctcatcgagc atcaaatgaa actgcaattt attcatatca
     2041 ggattatcaa taccatattt ttgaaaaagc cgtttctgta atgaaggaga aaactcaccg
     2101 aggcagttcc ataggatggc aagatcctgg tatcggtctg cgattccgac tcgtccaaca
     2161 tcaatacaac ctattaattt cccctcgtca aaaataaggt tatcaagtga gaaatcacca
     2221 tgagtgacga ctgaatccgg tgagaatggc aaaagtttat gcatttcttt ccagacttgt
     2281 tcaacaggcc agccattacg ctcgtcatca aaatcactcg catcaaccaa accgttattc
     2341 attcgtgatt gcgcctgagc gagacgaaat acgcgatcgc tgttaaaagg acaattacaa
     2401 acaggaatcg aatgcaaccg gcgcaggaac actgccagcg catcaacaat attttcacct
     2461 gaatcaggat attcttctaa tacctggaat gctgttttcc cggggatcgc agtggtgagt
     2521 aaccatgcat catcaggagt acggataaaa tgcttgatgg tcggaagagg cataaattcc
     2581 gtcagccagt ttagtctgac catctcatct gtaacatcat tggcaacgct acctttgcca
     2641 tgtttcagaa acaactctgg cgcatcgggc ttcccataca atcgatagat tgtcgcacct
     2701 gattgcccga cattatcgcg agcccattta tacccatata aatcagcatc catgttggaa
     2761 tttaatcgcg gcctagagca agacgtttcc cgttgaatat ggctcataac accccttgta
     2821 ttactgttta tgtaagcaga cagttttatt gttcatgacc aaaatccctt aacgtgagtt
     2881 ttcgttccac tgagcgtcag accccgtaga aaagatcaaa ggatcttctt gagatccttt
     2941 ttttctgcgc gtaatctgct gcttgcaaac aaaaaaacca ccgctaccag cggtggtttg
     3001 tttgccggat caagagctac caactctttt tccgaaggta actggcttca gcagagcgca
     3061 gataccaaat actgtccttc tagtgtagcc gtagttaggc caccacttca agaactctgt
     3121 agcaccgcct acatacctcg ctctgctaat cctgttacca gtggctgctg ccagtggcga
     3181 taagtcgtgt cttaccgggt tggactcaag acgatagtta ccggataagg cgcagcggtc
     3241 gggctgaacg gggggttcgt gcacacagcc cagcttggag cgaacgacct acaccgaact
     3301 gagataccta cagcgtgagc tatgagaaag cgccacgctt cccgaaggga gaaaggcgga
     3361 caggtatccg gtaagcggca gggtcggaac aggagagcgc acgagggagc ttccaggggg
     3421 aaacgcctgg tatctttata gtcctgtcgg gtttcgccac ctctgacttg agcgtcgatt
     3481 tttgtgatgc tcgtcagggg ggcggagcct atggaaaaac gccagcaacg cggccttttt
     3541 acggttcctg gccttttgct ggccttttgc tcacatgttc tttcctgcgt tatcccctga
     3601 ttctgtggat aaccgtatta ccgcctttga gtgagctgat accgctcgcc gcagccgaac
     3661 gaccgagcgc agcgagtcag tgagcgagga agcggaagag cgcctgatgc ggtattttct
     3721 ccttacgcat ctgtgcggta tttcacaccg caatggtgca ctctcagtac aatctgctct
     3781 gatgccgcat agttaagcca gtatacactc cgctatcgct acgtgactgg gtcatggctg
     3841 cgccccgaca cccgccaaca cccgctgacg cgccctgacg ggcttgtctg ctcccggcat
     3901 ccgcttacag acaagctgtg accgtctccg ggagctgcat gtgtcagagg ttttcaccgt
     3961 catcaccgaa acgcgcgagg cagctgcggt aaagctcatc agcgtggtcg tgaagcgatt
     4021 cacagatgtc tgcctgttca tccgcgtcca gctcgttgag tttctccaga agcgttaatg
     4081 tctggcttct gataaagcgg gccatgttaa gggcggtttt ttcctgtttg gtcactgatg
     4141 cctccgtgta agggggattt ctgttcatgg gggtaatgat accgatgaaa cgagagagga
     4201 tgctcacgat acgggttact gatgatgaac atgcccggtt actggaacgt tgtgagggta
     4261 aacaactggc ggtatggatg cggcgggacc agagaaaaat cactcagggt caatgccagc
     4321 gcttcgttaa tacagatgta ggtgttccac agggtagcca gcagcatcct gcgatgcaga
     4381 tccggaacat aatggtgcag ggcgctgact tccgcgtttc cagactttac gaaacacgga
     4441 aaccgaagac cattcatgtt gttgctcagg tcgcagacgt tttgcagcag cagtcgcttc
     4501 acgttcgctc gcgtatcggt gattcattct gctaaccggt aaggcaaccc cgccagccta
     4561 gccgggtcct caacgacagg agcacgatca tgcgcacccg tggggccgcc atgccggcga
     4621 taatggcctg cttctcgccg aaacgtttgg tggcgggacc agtgacgaag gcttgagcga
     4681 gggcgtgcaa gattccgaat accgcaagcg acaggccgat catcgtcgcg ctccagcgaa
     4741 agcggtcctc gccgaaaatg acccagagcg ctgccggcac ctgtcctacg agttgcatga
     4801 taaagaagac agtcataagt gcggcgacga tagtcatgcc ccgcgcccac cggaaggagc
     4861 tgactgggtt gaaggctctc aagggcatcg gtcgagatcc cggtgcctaa tgagtgagct
     4921 aacttacatt aattgcgttg cgctcactgc ccgctttcca gtcgggaaac ctgtcgtgcc
     4981 agctgcatta atgaatcggc caacgcgcgg ggagaggcgg tttgcgtatt gggcgccagg
     5041 gtggtttttc ttttcaccag tgagacgggc aacagctgat tgcccttcac cgcctggccc
     5101 tgagagagtt gcagcaagcg gtccacgctg gtttgcccca gcaggcgaaa atcctgtttg
     5161 atggtggtta acggcgggat ataacatgag ctgtcttcgg tatcgtcgta tcccactacc
     5221 gagatatccg caccaacgcg cagcccggac tcggtaatgg cgcgcattgc gcccagcgcc
     5281 atctgatcgt tggcaaccag catcgcagtg ggaacgatgc cctcattcag catttgcatg
     5341 gtttgttgaa aaccggacat ggcactccag tcgccttccc gttccgctat cggctgaatt
     5401 tgattgcgag tgagatattt atgccagcca gccagacgca gacgcgccga gacagaactt
     5461 aatgggcccg ctaacagcgc gatttgctgg tgacccaatg cgaccagatg ctccacgccc
     5521 agtcgcgtac cgtcttcatg ggagaaaata atactgttga tgggtgtctg gtcagagaca
     5581 tcaagaaata acgccggaac attagtgcag gcagcttcca cagcaatggc atcctggtca
     5641 tccagcggat agttaatgat cagcccactg acgcgttgcg cgagaagatt gtgcaccgcc
     5701 gctttacagg cttcgacgcc gcttcgttct accatcgaca ccaccacgct ggcacccagt
     5761 tgatcggcgc gagatttaat cgccgcgaca atttgcgacg gcgcgtgcag ggccagactg
     5821 gaggtggcaa cgccaatcag caacgactgt ttgcccgcca gttgttgtgc cacgcggttg
     5881 ggaatgtaat tcagctccgc catcgccgct tccacttttt cccgcgtttt cgcagaaacg
     5941 tggctggcct ggttcaccac gcgggaaacg gtctgataag agacaccggc atactctgcg
     6001 acatcgtata acgttactgg tttcacattc accaccctga attgactctc ttccgggcgc
     6061 tatcatgcca taccgcgaaa ggttttgcgc cattcgatgg tgtccgggat ctcgacgctc
     6121 tcccttatgc gactcctgca ttaggaagca gcccagtagt aggttgaggc cgttgagcac
     6181 cgccgccgca aggaatggtg catgcaagga gatggcgccc aacagtcccc cggccacggg
     6241 gcctgccacc atacccacgc cgaaacaagc gctcatgagc ccgaagtggc gagcccgatc
     6301 ttccccatcg gtgatgtcgg cgatataggc gccagcaacc gcacctgtgg cgccggtgat
     6361 gccggccacg atgcgtccgg cgtagaggat cgagatctcg atcccgcgaa at
//
