>Addgene plasmid #163613 | pET28a-His6-OAZ-GSY-SPM-Ctag | depositor partial sequence | sequence record 317033 | OAZ-GSY-SPM (1170bp)
ATGGGCAGCAGCCATCATCATCATCATCACTTCTACTCGGACGATCGTTTGAATGTGACCGAAGAGTTGA
CGTCCAACGACAAAACACGTATCTTGAATGTCCAGTCCCGTCTGACTGACGCCAAACGTATTAATTGGCG
CACTGTACTTAGCGGTGGCAGTCTTTACATCGAAATCCCAGGGGGCGCCTTGCCTGAAGGCTCTAAAGAT
TCGTTTGCCGTGTTGTTGGAGTTTGCCGAGGAGCAGTTACGCGCAGATCATGTGTTCATCTGTTTCCACA
AGAACCGCGAAGATCGTGCAGCCCTTCTGCGTACTTTCTCCTTCCTTGGCTTCGAGATCGTGCGTCCAGG
GCATCCGCTGGTGCCCAAGCGTCCTGACGCTTGTTTTATGGCATATACTTTCGAAGGCTCGTATGATCCA
CTGGCATTAGATCTTGATGGCGACGGTATCGAAACGGTGGCAACGAAGGGGTTTGCCGGCTCCTTATTCG
ATCACACAAATAACGGAATTCGCACAGCTACTGGATGGGTAAGTGCCGACGACGGCCTGTTGGTGCGCGA
CCTGAATGGCAACGGGATTATCGACAATGGCGCGGAACTTTTTGGAGATAACACGAAATTGGCAGACGGG
AGTTTTGCTAAGCACGGGTATGCGGCGTTGGCGGAGTTGGATAGTAACGGAGACAATATCATCAATGCGG
CAGATGCGGCATTCCAGACTTTGCGCGTGTGGCAAGATCTGAATCAGGACGGTATTTCCCAAGCTAATGA
GCTTCGTACATTGGAGGAGCTTGGTATCCAGTCGTTAGACCTGGCATACAAAGATGTCAACAAGAATTTA
GGTAACGGTAATACTTTAGCTCAGCAAGGTAGCTACACCAAAACCGACGGAACCACTGCAAAAATGGGCG
ACTTGTTGCTGGCAGCAGATAATCTGCACTCGCGTTTCAAGGACAAAGTAGAACTTACTGCGGAACAGGC
AAAGGCCGCAAATCTGGCCGGTATTGGTCGTTTACGCGACTTACGCGAGGCCGCAGCTCTTTCTGGAGAT
CTGGCTAATATGTTAAAAGCCTATTCAGCCGCGGAGACCAAAGAAGCCCAATTGGCTCTGTTGGATAATT
TGATTCACAAATGGGCCGAGACGGACGGGAGCGGTGAGCCAGAGGCTTAA
